Addgene plasmid #14122: pcDNA3-HtrA2-EGFP S306A
Depositing lab: L. Miguel Martins. Depositing organization: MRC Toxicology Unit (Inactive). Publication: The serine protease Omi/HtrA2 regulates apoptosis by binding XIAP through a reaper-like motif. Martins LM, Iaccarino I, Tenev T, Gschmeissner S, Totty NF, Lemoine NR, Savopoulos J, Gray CW, Creasy CL, Dingwall C, Downward J. J Biol Chem. 2002 Jan 4. 277(1):439-44. 10.1074/jbc.M109784200 PubMed 11602612.
Backbone
  Vector backbone: pcDNA3
  Backbone manufacturer: Invitrogen
  Backbone size w/o insert (bp): 5442
  Vector type: Mammalian Expression
Growth in bacteria
  Bacterial resistance: Ampicillin, 100 μg/mL
  Growth temperature: 37°C
  Growth strain: DH5alpha
  Copy number: High Copy
Gene/Insert
  Gene/Insert name: HtrA2 (alt name: Omi)
  Species: H. sapiens (human)
  Insert size (bp): 2120
  Mutation: S306A
  GenBank ID: NM_013247
  Entrez Gene: HTRA2 (a.k.a. MGCA8, OMI, PARK13, PRSS25)
  Tag / fusion protein: EGFP (C terminal on insert)
  Cloning method: Restriction Enzyme; 5′ cloning site KpnI (not destroyed); 3′ cloning site KpnI (not destroyed)
  Sequencing primers: 5′ T7; 3′ SP6
Terms and licenses: Academic/Nonprofit Terms; Industry Terms: Not Available to Industry
How to cite: pcDNA3-HtrA2-EGFP S306A was a gift from L. Miguel Martins (Addgene plasmid # 14122 ; http://n2t.net/addgene:14122 ; RRID:Addgene_14122)
