[The description below was written by a language model from this plasmid's Addgene catalogue record.]
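Description:
pcDNA3-HtrA2-EGFP S306A is a mammalian expression plasmid built on the Invitrogen pcDNA3 backbone (about 5.4 kb without insert). It carries a roughly 2.1 kb insert encoding human HtrA2, also known as Omi, fused at its C terminus to EGFP. The plasmid is maintained in E. coli as a high-copy construct under ampicillin selection. The record gives no feature table, so the regulatory elements are not listed individually. pcDNA3 vectors generally drive the insert from the CMV immediate-early promoter with a downstream polyadenylation signal, and they carry a neomycin resistance cassette for G418 selection of stable mammalian lines. The insert was cloned into a KpnI site that is preserved at both ends, so its orientation has to be confirmed. The T7 and SP6 primer sites flanking the polylinker are listed for sequencing.

HtrA2/Omi is a serine protease, and the associated publication describes it as a regulator of apoptosis that binds XIAP through a reaper-like motif. The S306A substitution replaces a serine with alanine; this position is generally understood to be the catalytic serine, so the mutant is expected to be proteolytically inactive, although the record does not say this. Placing EGFP at the C terminus leaves the N-terminal region of the protein unmodified and allows the fusion to be followed by fluorescence in transfected cells. The construct is suited to localisation studies and to comparison with wild-type HtrA2, to separate protease-dependent effects on cell death from those mediated by binding to inhibitor-of-apoptosis proteins.
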