>Addgene plasmid #14122 | pcDNA3-HtrA2-EGFP S306A | addgene partial sequence | sequence record 20276 | T7 5'-TAATACGACTCACTATAGGG-3'
CTGCGCCGAAGGGCGGGGCGGGGTGCAGGCTGGAGCCTTCGGGCATGGCGGGCTTTGGGGGGCATTCGCT
GGGGGAGGAGACCCCGTTTGACCCCTGACCTCCGGGCCCTGCTGACGTCAGGAACTTCTGACCCCCGGGC
CCGAGTGACTTATGGGACCCCCAGTCTCTGGGCCCGGTTGTCTGTTGGGGTCACTGAACCCCGAGCATGC
CTGACGTCTGGGACCCCGGGTCCCCGGGCACAACTGACTGCGGTGACCCCAGATACCAGGACCCGGGAGG
CCTCAGAGAACTCTGGAACCCGTTCGCGCGCGTGGCTGGCGGTGGCGCTGGGCGCTGGGGGGGCAGTGCT
GTTGTTTGGTGGGGGCGGGGGTCG
